>Addgene plasmid #210254 | pTSAR3.1t | addgene full sequence | sequence record 436322 | Addgene NGS Result
TAGAAAAGATCAAAGGATCTTCTTGAGATCCTTTTTTTCTGCGCGTAATCTGCTGCTTGCAAACAAAAAA
ACCACCGCTACCAGCGGTGGTTTGTTTGCCGGATCAAGAGCTACCAACTCTTTTTCCGAAGGTAACTGGC
TTCAGCAGAGCGCAGATACCAAATACTGTTCTTCTAGTGTAGCCGTAGTTAGGCCACCACTTCAAGAACT
CTGTAGCACCGCCTACATACCTCGCTCTGCTAATCCTGTTACCAGTGGCTGCTGCCAGTGGCGATAAGTC
GTGTCTTACCGGGTTGGACTCAAGACGATAGTTACCGGATAAGGCGCAGCGGTCGGGCTGAACGGGGGGT
TCGTGCACACAGCCCAGCTTGGAGCGAACGACCTACACCGAACTGAGATACCTACAGCGTGAGCTATGAG
AAAGCGCCACGCTTCCCGAAGGGAGAAAGGCGGACAGGTATCCGGTAAGCGGCAGGGTCGGAACAGGAGA
GCGCACGAGGGAGCTTCCAGGGGGAAACGCCTGGTATCTTTATAGTCCTGTCGGGTTTCGCCACCTCTGA
CTTGAGCGTCGATTTTTGTGATGCTCGTCAGGGGGGCGGAGCCTATGGAAAAACGCCAGCAACGCGGCCC
AGGAAACAGCTATGACCATGCCCGGGTAAGTGACTAGCGGAAACACAGAAAAAAGCCCGCACCTGACAGT
GCGGGCTTTTTTTTTCGACCAAAGGCTCCGGCGGCCGCGATTTTTTCGCATATTTTTCTTGCAAAGTTGG
GTTGAGCTGGCTAGATTAGCCAGCCAATCTTTTGTATGTCTGTGCGTTCGAGTAACTAGCTAAGATTACG
AATTCGAGCTCGGTACCCGGGGATCCTCTAGAGTCGACCTGCAGGTAGGAGGTAAATAATGGTGAGCAAG
GGCGAGGAGCTGTTCACCGGGGTGGTGCCCATCCTGGTCGAGCTGGACGGCGACGTAAACGGCCACAAGT
TCAGCGTGTCCGGCGAGGGCGAGGGCGATGCCACCTACGGCAAGCTGACCCTGAAGTTCATCTGCACCAC
CGGCAAGCTGCCCGTGCCCTGGCCCACCCTCGTGACCACCCTGACCTGGGGCGTGCAGTGCTTCGCCCGC
TACCCCGACCACATGAAGCAGCACGACTTCTTCAAGTCCGCCATGCCCGAAGGCTACGTCCAGGAGCGCA
CCATCTTCTTCAAGGACGACGGCAACTACAAGACCCGCGCCGAGGTGAAGTTCGAGGGCGACACCCTGGT
GAACCGCATCGAGCTGAAGGGCATCGACTTCAAGGAGGACGGCAACATCCTGGGGCACAAGCTGGAGTAC
AACGCCATCAGCGACAACGTCTATATCACCGCCGACAAGCAGAAGAACGGCATCAAGGCCAACTTCAAGA
TCCGCCACAACATCGAGGACGGCAGCGTGCAGCTCGCCGACCACTACCAGCAGAACACCCCCATCGGCGA
CGGCCCCGTGCTGCTGCCCGACAACCACTACCTGAGCACCCAGTCCAAGCTGAGCAAAGACCCCAACGAG
AAGCGCGATCACATGGTCCTGCTGGAGTTCGTGACCGCCGCCGGGATCACTCTCGGCATGGACGAGCTGT
ACAAGTAACCATGGAGATATCCCAATTATTGAAGGCCTCCCTAACGGGGGGCCTTTTTTTGTTTCTGGTC
TCCCGCTAGCGAATTGCCCTCGTATTAAATGTGTATCGTTTTTTTACAGTAATTTTAATTTGTTATTCTA
TAATAGGAATAAATGAGCTTGACTAAAATATGATGTAAAACAAATATACTTACTCGGATTACATTTCCTT
GCTCACTGGAATGTTGAATTCAGTGTTATTATTGACTGCAGTCACAATAAAAAAGAATTCCATAGAAAAC
CTCCATAAATAAATTACAACTAACTTCTGTTATGTGTAAAATGGAAACTATTAAAACTTAATATCGGAAA
TGGTAAGTGAAATTTGTATAAATATACAATTTTAAATATTTATTCTAACGTTCTAGCTAGGAGAAATTAA
CCATGAAAAGATCTAAAGGAGAAGAACTTTTCACTGGAGTTGTCCCAATTCTTGTTGAATTAGATGGTGA
TGTTAATGGGCACAAATTTTCTGTCCGTGGAGAGGGTGAAGGTGATGCTACAAACGGAAAACTCACCCTT
AAATTTATTTGCACTACTGGAAAACTACCTGTTCCGTGGCCAACACTTGTCACTACTTTTGCGTATGGCC
TGCAGTGCTTTGCACGTTATCCGGATCACATGAAACGGCATGACTTTTTCAAGAGTGCCATGCCCGAAGG
TTATGTACAGGAACGCACTATATCTTTCAAAGATGACGGGACCTACAAGACGCGTGCTGAAGTCAAGTTT
GAAGGTGATACCCTTGTTAATCGTATCGAGTTAAAGGGTATTGATTTTAAAGAAGATGGAAACATTCTTG
GACACAAACTCGAGTACAACTTTAACTCACACAATGTATACATCACGGCAGACAAACAAAAGAATGGAAT
CAAAGCTAACTTCAAAATTCGCCACAACGTTGAAGATGGTTCCGTTCAACTAGCAGACCATTATCAACAA
AATACTCCAATTGGCGATGGCCCTGTCCTTTTACCAGACAACCATTACCTGTCGACACAATCTGTCCTTT
CGAAAGATCCCAACGAAAAGCGTGACCACATGGTCCTTCTTGAGTTTGTAACTGCTGCTGGGATTACACA
TGGCATGGATGAACTATACAAACGGCCGGCGGCCAACGATGAAAATTATGCGCTGGCCGCATAATCTAGA
ACTGACTCGGTACCAAATTCCAGAAAAGAGGCCTCCCGAAAGGGGGGCCTTTTTTCGTTTTGGTCCTAAG
CTTAACTGGCCGTCGTTTTACATTCAAATATGTATCCGCTCATGAGACAATAACCCTGATAAATGCTTCA
ATAATATTGAAAAAGGAAGAGTATGAGTATTCAACATTTCCGTGTCGCCCTTATTCCCTTTTTTGCGGCA
TTTTGCCTTCCTGTTTTTGCTCACCCAGAAACGCTGGTGAAAGTAAAAGATGCTGAAGATCAGTTGGGTG
CACGAGTGGGTTACATCGAACTGGATCTCAACAGCGGTAAGATCCTTGAGAGTTTTCGCCCCGAAGAACG
TTTTCCAATGATGAGCACTTTTAAAGTTCTGCTATGTGGCGCGGTATTATCCCGTATTGACGCCGGGCAA
GAGCAACTCGGTCGCCGCATACACTATTCTCAGAATGACTTGGTTGAGTACTCACCAGTCACAGAAAAGC
ATCTTACGGATGGCATGACAGTAAGAGAATTATGCAGTGCTGCCATAACCATGAGTGATAACACTGCGGC
CAACTTACTTCTGACAACGATCGGAGGACCGAAGGAGCTAACCGCTTTTTTGCACAACATGGGGGATCAT
GTAACTCGCCTTGATCGTTGGGAACCGGAGCTGAATGAAGCCATACCAAACGACGAGCGTGACACCACGA
TGCCTGTAGCAATGGCAACAACGTTGCGCAAACTATTAACTGGCGAACTACTTACTCTAGCTTCCCGGCA
ACAATTAATAGACTGGATGGAGGCGGATAAAGTTGCAGGACCACTTCTGCGCTCGGCCCTTCCGGCTGGC
TGGTTTATTGCTGATAAATCTGGAGCCGGTGAGCGTGGGTCTCGCGGTATCATTGCAGCACTGGGGCCAG
ATGGTAAGCCCTCCCGTATCGTAGTTATCTACACGACGGGGAGTCAGGCAACTATGGATGAACGAAATAG
ACAGATCGCTGAGATAGGTGCCTCACTGATTAAGCATTGGTAATAATACGACTCACTATAGGGTAACTAA
TTGAGGCGCGCCTACCACCGTCAAAAAAAACGGCGCTTTTTAGCGCCGTTTTTATTTTTCAACCTTCCTA
GGTAAGTGACCCTTTAGTGAGGGTTAATT
Features (pLannotate 1.2.2; 9 found; start..end, strand, type, name):
     23..611     +  rep_origin     ori: high-copy-number ColE1/pMB1/pBR322/pUC origin of replication
    840..885     +  misc_feature   MCS (fragment): pUC18/19 multiple cloning site
    899..1618    +  CDS            mCerulean: enhanced monomeric variant of CFP (Rizzo et al., 2004) mammalian codon-optimized
   2042..2752    +  CDS            Superfolder GFP: Superfolder GFP is a basic (constitutively fluorescent) green fluorescent protein published in 2005, derived from Aequorea victoria. It is reported to be a very rapidly-maturing weak dimer.
   2875..2892    +  CDS            lacZα (fragment): LacZα fragment of β-galactosidase; lacZ fragment
   2891..2962    +  promoter       AmpR promoter: bla
   2963..3823    +  CDS            AmpR: β-lactamase; bla; confers resistance to ampicillin, carbenicillin, and related antibiotics
   3824..3842    +  promoter       T7 promoter: promoter for bacteriophage T7 RNA polymerase
   3931..3949    -  promoter       T3 promoter: promoter for bacteriophage T3 RNA polymerase
