[The description below was written by a language model from this plasmid's Addgene catalogue record and pLannotate feature annotations shown in this document.]
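Description:
pTSAR3.1t is a compact, 3,949 bp bacterial expression plasmid built on the pUdO1a backbone and designed as a dual-colour fluorescent reporter of Type III secretion system (T3SS) activity in Shigella flexneri. It replicates from a high-copy ColE1/pUC-type origin and is selected with ampicillin through a β-lactamase gene driven by its native bla promoter. The annotated sequence also shows remnants of pUC-style cloning architecture: a fragment of the pUC18/19 multiple cloning site, a short lacZα fragment, and short matches to T7 and T3 promoters near the resistance cassette. These appear to be backbone leftovers, not functional parts of the reporter.

The payload consists of two independent fluorescent protein cassettes in the same orientation, both assembled by Gibson cloning. The first encodes mCerulean, a monomeric cyan variant derived from Aequorea victoria GFP, under the rpsM promoter. As the promoter of a ribosomal protein gene, it is generally expected to give constitutive expression, so it marks all plasmid-bearing bacteria. The second encodes superfolder GFP under the ipaH7.8 promoter, with a C-terminal ssrA tag. An ssrA tag targets proteins for degradation by cellular proteases. It therefore shortens the reporter's lifetime, and the green signal follows current promoter activity more closely instead of accumulating. The two promoters and the ssrA tag are listed in the catalogue fields but are not annotated in the feature table. The insert size recorded for superfolder GFP is slightly larger than the annotated coding region, consistent with the added tag. Comparing green with cyan fluorescence lets bacteria with an active secretion system be distinguished from the total population, for example in imaging or flow cytometry, although the record does not specify particular assays.
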