Addgene plasmid #210254: pTSAR3.1t
Purpose: Fluorescent reporter for Type III secretion system activity in Shigella flexneri
Depositing lab: François-Xavier Campbell-Valois. Depositing organization: University of Ottawa. Publication: pUdOs: Concise Plasmids for Bacterial and Mammalian Cells. Manigat FO, Connell LB, Stewart BN, LePabic AR, Tessier CJG, Emlaw JR, Calvert ND, Rossl A, Shuhendler AJ, daCosta CJB, Campbell-Valois FX. ACS Synth Biol. 2024 Jan 18. doi: 10.1021/acssynbio.3c00408. PubMed 38235654.
Backbone
  Vector backbone: pUdO1a
  Backbone manufacturer: Host-Microbe Interactions lab
  Total vector size (bp): 3949
  Vector type: Bacterial Expression
Growth in bacteria
  Bacterial resistance: Ampicillin, 100 μg/mL
  Growth temperature: 37°C
  Growth strain: DH5alpha
  Copy number: High Copy
Gene/Insert 1
  Gene/Insert name: mCerulean
  Species: Aequorea victoria
  Insert size (bp): 717
  Promoter: rpsM
  Cloning method: Gibson Cloning
  Sequencing primers: 5′ CAGGAAACAGCTATGACCATG; 3′ CTGAATTCAACATTCCAGTGAGC
Gene/Insert 2
  Gene/Insert name: superfolder GFP
  Species: Aequorea victoria
  Insert size (bp): 750
  Promoter: ipaH7.8p
  Tag / fusion protein: ssra (C terminal on insert)
  Cloning method: Gibson Cloning
  Sequencing primers: 5′ GAATTCCATAGAAAACCTCC; 3′ ACTGGCCGTCGTTTTACA
Terms and licenses: Academic/Nonprofit Terms; Industry Terms: Not Available to Industry
How to cite: pTSAR3.1t was a gift from François-Xavier Campbell-Valois (Addgene plasmid # 210254 ; http://n2t.net/addgene:210254 ; RRID:Addgene_210254)
